>Addgene plasmid #55788 | pcDNA SF-HERC2 F5 | addgene partial sequence | sequence record 92393 | CMV-F 5'-CGCAAATGGGCGGTAGGCGTG-3'
CTATATAAGCAGAGCTCTCTGGCTAACTAGAGAACCCACTGCTTACTGGCTTATCGAAATTAATACGACT
CACTATAGGGAGACCCAAGCTGGCTAGCACGCGTCCACCATGGACTACAAAGACCATGACGGTGATTATA
AAGATCATGACATCGATTACAAGGATGACGATGACAAGGGGTCGGCCTGGAGCCACCCGCAGTTCGAAAA
AGGATCCACTAGTCCAGTGTGGTGGAATTCTGCAGATATCCAGCACAGTGGCGGCCGCTCGAGTGTAGAC
CTGCTCAAGCTGTCAGTGTGCAGCCGGGCCGGGGACAGGGGCAGGGATGTGCTCTCCGCGGTGCTTTCCG
GCATGGGGACCGCCTACCCACAGGTGGCAGATATGCTGTTGGAGCTCTGTGTCACCGAGTTGGAGGATGT
GGCCACAGACTCGCAGAGCGGCCGCCTCTCTTCTCAGCCTGTGGTGGTGGAGAGTAGCCACCCTTACACC
GACGACACCTCCACCAGTGGCACAGTGAAGATACCAGGTGCAGAAGGACTCAGGGTAGAATTTGACCGGC
AGTGCTCCACAGAGAGGCGCCACGACCCTCTCACAGTCATGGACGGCGTCAACAGGATCGTCTCCGTGCG
GTCAGGCCGAGAGTGGTCCGACTGGTCCAGCGAGCTGCGCATCCCAGGGGATGAGTTAAAGTGGAAGTTC
ATCAGCGATGGGTCTGTGAATGGCTGGGGCTGGCGCTTCACCGTCTATCCCATCATGCCAGCTGCTGGCC
CTAAAGAACTCCTCTCTGACCGCTGCGTCCTCTCCTGTCCATCCATGGACTTGGTGACGTGTCTGTTAGA
CTTCCGACTCAACCTTGCCTCTAACAGAAGCATCGTCCCTCGCCTTGCGGCCTCGCTGGCAGCTTGTGCA
CAGCTGAGTGCCCTAGCTGCCAGTCACAGAATGTGGGCCCTTCAGAGACTGAGGAAGCTGCTTACAACTG
AATTTGGGCAGTCAATTAACATAAATAGGCTGCTTGGAGAAAATGATGGGGAAACAAGAGCTTTGAGTTT
TACAGGTAGTGCTCTTGCTGCTTTGGTGAAAGGTCTTCCAGAAGCTTTGCAAAGGCAGTTTGAATATGAA
GATC
