>Addgene plasmid #55788 | pcDNA SF-HERC2 F5 | addgene partial sequence | sequence record 92394 | BGH-rev 5'-TAGAAGGCACAGTCGAGG-3'
GTTTAAACTTACTTAGCACACATCTGCCCAAAGACAGACTTGGTGCCGTCGGGGCCGGCCAGCCCGCCTT
TGCTCCTTGATCGTTTGACCTGGATGCGGTTCAGCTCCACGACGGGGCCATGCTGACGATCGCGTACCAT
AGTTGCTTGTACTACTTTCCGGAAAGCCGCCTCCTTTCCCTGGGATATCAGAATTCCTCGGAGAGTGTCG
AACCCAACAGAAGGCCCGAGTCCAGTTTCGTCGAGCGAGCCTTCCAGGTCGAACATGGGGATGCAGGGGC
AGAAGAGCTCGGAGAGGTGGTGCAGCAGCAGCAGACGGTTCCTCAGCGCAATGATGGGGATCTCCTGCAG
GTGATTGTACTCCATGGGGACCTGTGCAGGGAGTTTGCCAGCACTGGCGGGCTTGCTGGTCGACCAGGCG
AGGGTATGTGCTGAGCCACAGGCCACACGGTTGACCTTCTTACCCTGAAGGGCAGCTACCAACCGAGGCC
TCTGGATGGCATTGGTGGTTCCGTCTCCCAGTTGTCCCTCATCATTGTCGCCCCATGTATAAACCTCACC
ATCCTCTGTGCAGCACACACAGTGCAGGGAGCCAGTGGCGATGGCGATGACTTTCTTCCCCTGCAACCCT
TGGACCTGCCGAGGCCTTCGAACATGGTCATCTGATCCATGGCCCAACCTGTGATAATCGCCTTTGCCCC
AGGTATAAACAGCTCCAGATTTGGTAAGGGCAACAGAAAACTGGGATCCGCATTCCACTTTAACTACTCC
AAGACCAGTAAGAGAATCAATCTTCATAGGCACTTTACAGCCATCGCTGCCTCCCCGGCCGAGCTTGCCG
TAGTCCCCGTCCCCCCAGGACCAGACAGTGTCGTCATCTGTGAGGCAGAGGGTCTGGGCATCTCCACTGC
CACAGGCGATGTCAACCACACGGTGGCCCTGCAGCGCCTCCACCAGCTTCGGCTTCAGCTGGTCCTCACT
GTCGCTGTGCCCCAGCCGGCCGTAGCGGCCTTTGCCCCATGTGTAGAGGTCCCCGGCTGCTGTGACACAG
GCGCTGTGGGCTCCGCCAGCAGCAACATCGACCACTTCAATTCCTCTCAGAGACTCGATGACACGAGGGC
GGTCACACGGACTTCT
