[The description below was written by a language model from this plasmid's Addgene catalogue record.]
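Description:
pcDNA SF-HERC2 F5 is a mammalian expression plasmid built on the pcDNA3.1(+) backbone, with a total size of about 8.3 kb. It is maintained in E. coli as a high-copy plasmid under ampicillin selection. It also carries a neomycin resistance marker, so transfected mammalian cells can be selected with G418, for example to derive stable lines. The backbone was modified by inserting a short cassette between the NheI and BamHI sites. This cassette supplies a start codon followed by a tandem 3xFLAG and STREP affinity tag, which is the "SF" in the name.

The payload is a fragment of human HERC2, a very large HECT-domain E3 ubiquitin ligase. The fragment covers residues 3550–4450 and is cloned downstream of the tag between XhoI and PmeI sites, both of which are retained. Transcription is driven by the CMV promoter, giving strong constitutive expression of the N-terminally 3xFLAG/STREP-tagged fragment in mammalian cells. The dual tag allows detection or immunoprecipitation with anti-FLAG reagents and capture on Strep-Tactin-type resins, so one- or two-step affinity purification of associated proteins is possible.

The "F5" designation suggests that this plasmid is one of a series of HERC2 fragments, though the record does not describe the others. The associated study concerns HERC2- and p97-mediated degradation of the deubiquitinating enzyme USP33. A tagged fragment like this would suit mapping which region of HERC2 mediates particular protein interactions, although the record does not state this use. No annotated feature table was provided, so details beyond the catalogue fields cannot be confirmed.
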