Addgene plasmid #55788: pcDNA SF-HERC2 F5
Purpose: Expresses N-terminal 3xFLAG/STREP tagged HERC2 (3550-4450aa)
Depositing lab: David Chan. Depositing organization: California Institute of Technology. Publication: Degradation of the Deubiquitinating Enzyme USP33 is Mediated by p97 and the Ubiquitin Ligase HERC2. Chan NC, den Besten W, Sweredoski MJ, Hess S, Deshaies RJ, Chan DC. J Biol Chem. 2014 May 22. pii: jbc.M114.569392. 10.1074/jbc.M114.569392 PubMed 24855649.
Backbone
  Vector backbone: pcDNA3.1+
  Backbone manufacturer: Invitrogen
  Backbone size w/o insert (bp): 5500
  Total vector size (bp): 8325
  Modifications to backbone: The following sequence encoding 3xFLAG/STREP tag was cloned into the NheI/BamHI sites of pcDNA3.1(+): GCTAGCACGCGTCCACCATG gactacaaagaccatgacggtgattataaagatcatgacatcgattacaaggatgacgatgacaag GGGTCGGCCTGGAGCCACCCGCAGTTCGAAAAA GGATCC
  Vector type: Mammalian Expression
  Selectable markers: Neomycin (select with G418)
Growth in bacteria
  Bacterial resistance: Ampicillin, 100 μg/mL
  Growth temperature: 37°C
  Growth strain: DH5alpha
  Copy number: High Copy
Gene/Insert
  Gene/Insert name: 3xFLAG tagged HERC2 (3550-4450aa) (alt name: HERC2)
  Species: H. sapiens (human)
  Insert size (bp): 2825
  GenBank ID: NM_004667.5
  Entrez Gene: HERC2 (a.k.a. D15F37S1, MRT38, SHEP1, jdf2, p528)
  Promoter: CMV
  Tag / fusion protein: 3xFLAG (N terminal on insert); STREP (N terminal on insert)
  Cloning method: Restriction Enzyme; 5′ cloning site XhoI (not destroyed); 3′ cloning site PmeI (not destroyed)
  Sequencing primers: 5′ CGC AAA TGG GCG GTA GGC GTG; 3′ TAG AAG GCA CAG TCG AGG C
Terms and licenses: Academic/Nonprofit Terms; Industry Terms: Not Available to Industry
How to cite: pcDNA SF-HERC2 F5 was a gift from David Chan (Addgene plasmid # 55788 ; http://n2t.net/addgene:55788 ; RRID:Addgene_55788)
